>Addgene plasmid #244560 | CL20_mEGFP_FOidr_008 | addgene full sequence | sequence record 487927 | Addgene NGS Result
AAAAAAAATCTAACCTCAAGTCAAGGCTTTTCTATGGAATAAGGAATGGACAGCAGGGGGCTGTTTCATA
TACTGATGACCTCTTTATAGCCAACCTTTGTTCATGGCAGCCAGCATATGGGCATATGTTGCCAAACTCT
AAACCAAATACTCATTCTGATGTTTTAAATGATTTGCCCTCCCATATGTCCTTCCGAGTGAGAGACACAA
AAAATTCCAACACACTATTGCAATGAAAATAAATTTCCTTTATTAGCCAGAAGTCAGATGCTCAAGGGGC
TTCATGATGTCCCCATAATTTTTGGCAGAGGGAAAAAGATCTGCTAGCTCGAGCAGCTGAAGCTTTATTG
AGGCTTAAGCAGTGGGTTCCCTAGTTAGCCAGAGAGCTCCCAGGCTCAGATCTGGTCTAACCAGAGAGAC
CCAGTACAGGCAAAAAGCAGATCTTGTCTTCTTTGGGAGTGAATTAGCCCTTCCAGTCCCCCCTTTTCTT
TTAAAAAGTGGCTAAGATCTACAGCTGCCTTGTAAGTCATTGGTCTTAAAGGTACCGTAATCTTATCTAG
AACCGGTTCAGCCCCCGGCACCCGCGCCGCCCCCACCGCCACCGCCACCGCTGCCGCCTCCGCCGCCCCC
CCCACCACCTCCACCACCACCGGCGCCCGGACGACTGTAACCCGGATAATGGTTGCATTGGCTGTTCGGG
TAACCCTCATGGCTATTCTGCAGCGGATCCATGCTGCCCGGCGCGCCGGCCGCAGCCGCGCTAGCGCTAT
GCATCATACCCATGCCCGGGCTCTGTTGGCCGCCGTGCTGATCAAAACACGGACCTGCTCTCCCACCCGG
ACCGCCGGAAGCTGGCGCTGCCGAGCCGTAATAGTTGTTGAACTCTGGCACAGCAGCCGGGCCGCCCCCG
CCACCAGGGACTGCAACCGGCGGCTGCTGCGTACCCAGCGCACCCAGTCCCGGATGTTCATAACGACCAC
CCGCCGGCTCGCCCATTTTTGGCGGTGCGTCGTCTTCATCTCCCGGCTTACTTAGCAGAGGCGGACCCGG
CGGATCTGCCTGGCCACCCGCCGCGCTGTCCTTTGCCCCACCATGCTGCGGCTGCTCCATATCCGGGCCC
GGCTGCGGTGCGCCGCCACCTGCGCCACCAAGAGAATTGTTGTTGCTGATTGGGTGCTGTTGTTGCTGCT
GTTGTTGTTGCTGCTGCTGCTGTTGTTGTTGTTGCTGTTGAAACTGATTCAGTTGTTGCTGCAACGCGTG
GTGGTGATGCAGGTGATGCGCGTGATGGTGGTGGTGGTGGGCGTGGTGGTGATGGTGGTGTTGCTGATGC
GGAGGCGCTGCCGGAGCTTCACCAACGGTCTTCAGTTTATGGTTTGGCAGTAAACCGGTCTCCATAGCAC
TACCCGGACCAGAGGATGAGGAGGAGGACGCCGCAGCCGCCGCCGCAGAGGAAGAGGACGAGGAGGACAA
CGCCGCTGCGCTACCACCCTCCTTCAAAGCTGCTTCAGAGCCACCGCTCTTAGCGCTATGCGTGCCTGCC
GCAGCAGCGGCTCCTGCATTGTGTGCCATCCGGGAAGCGGCCGCACTTCCCCCGGAGCCTCCGCTTCCGC
CCTTGTACAGCTCGTCCATGCCGAGAGTGATCCCGGCGGCGGTCACGAACTCCAGCAGGACCATGTGATC
GCGCTTCTCGTTGGGGTCTTTGCTCAGCTTGGACTGGGTGCTCAGGTAGTGGTTGTCGGGCAGCAGCACG
GGGCCGTCGCCGATGGGGGTGTTCTGCTGGTAGTGGTCGGCGAGCTGCACGCTGCCGTCCTCGATGTTGT
GGCGGATCTTGAAGTTCACCTTGATGCCGTTCTTCTGCTTGTCGGCCATGATATAGACGTTGTGGCTGTT
GTAGTTGTACTCCAGCTTGTGCCCCAGGATGTTGCCGTCCTCCTTGAAGTCGATGCCCTTCAGCTCGATG
CGGTTCACCAGGGTGTCGCCCTCGAACTTCACCTCGGCGCGGGTCTTGTAGTTGCCGTCGTCCTTGAAGA
AGATGGTGCGCTCCTGGACGTAGCCTTCGGGCATGGCGGACTTGAAGAAGTCGTGCTGCTTCATGTGGTC
GGGGTAGCGGCTGAAGCACTGCACGCCGTAGGTCAGGGTGGTCACGAGGGTGGGCCAGGGCACGGGCAGC
TTGCCGGTGGTGCAGATGAACTTCAGGGTCAGCTTGCCGTAGGTGGCATCGCCCTCGCCCTCGCCGGACA
CGCTGAACTTGTGGCCGTTTACGTCGCCGTCCAGCTCGACCAGGATGGGCACCACCCCGGTGAACAGCTC
CTCGCCCTTGCTCACCATGGTGGCGACCGGTGGATCCCGGGCCCGCGGTACCGTCGACTGCAGAATTCGG
TTCACTAAACGAGCCCGGTTCACTAAACGAGCTCTGCTTATATAGACCTCCCACCGTACACGCCTACCGC
CCATTTGCGTCAATGGGGCGGAGTTGTTACGACATTTTGGAAAGTCCCGTTGATTTTGGTGCCAAAACAA
ACTCCCATTGACGTCAATGGGGTGGAGACTTGGAAATCCCCGTGAGTCAAACCGCTATCCACGCCCATTG
ATGTACTGCCAAAACCGCATCACCATGGTAATAGCGATGACTAATACGTAGATGTACTGCCAAGTAGGAA
AGTCCCATAAGGTCATGTACTGGGCATAATGCCAGGCGGGCCATTTACCGTCATTGACGTCAATAGGGGG
CGTACTTGGCATATGATACACTTGATGTACTGCCAAGTGGGCAGTTTACCGTAAATACTCCACCCATTGA
CGTCAATGGAAAGTCCCTATTGGCGTTACTATGGGAACATACGTCATTATTGACGTCAATGGGCGGGGGT
CGTTGGGCGGTCAGCCAGGCGGGCCATTTACCGTAAGTTATGTAACGCGGAACTCCATATATGGGCTATG
AACTAATGACCCCGTAATTGATTACTATTAATAACTAGCACGCGTTCGAAGCTTGAGCTCGGTCCCCTCG
GGGTTGGGAGGTGGGTCTGAAACGATAATGGTGAATATCCCTGCCTAACTCTATTCACTATAGAAAGTAC
AGCAAAAACTATTCTTAAACCTACCAAGCCTCCTACTATCATTATGAATAATTTTATATACCACAGCCAA
TTTGTTATGTTAAACCAATTCCACAAACTTGCCCATTTATCTAATTCCAATAATTCTTGTTCATTCTTTT
CTTGCTGGTTTTGCGATTCTTCAATTAAGGAGTGTATTAAGCTTGTGTAATTGTTAATTTCTCTGTCCCA
CTCCATCCAGGTCGTGTGATTCCAAATCTGTTCCAGAGATTTATTACTCCAACTAGCATTCCAAGGCACA
GCAGTGGTGCAAATGAGTTTTCCAGAGCAACCCCAAATCCCCAGGAGCTGTTGATCCTTTAGGTATCTTT
CCACAGCCAGGATTCTTGCCTGGAGCTGCTTGATGCCCCAGACTGTGAGTTGCAACAGATGCTGTTGCGC
CTCAATAGCCCTCAGCAAATTGTTCTGCTGCTGCACTATACCAGACAATAATTGTCTGGCCTGTACCGTC
AGCGTCATTGACGCTGCGCCCATAGTGCTTCCTGCTGCTCCCAAGAACCCAAGGAACAAAGCTCCTATTC
CCACTGCTCTTTTTTCTCTCTGCACCACTCTTCTCTTTGCCTTGGTGGGTGCTACTCCTAATGGTTCAAT
TTTTACTACTTTATATTTATATAATTCACTTCTCCAATTGTCCCTCATATCTCCTCCTTATGGTGTTTTA
CTAAACTTTTCCATGTTCTAATCCTCATCCTGTCTACTTGCCACACAATCATCACCTGCCATCTGTTTTC
CATAATCCCTAATGATCTTTGCTTTTCTTCTTGGCACTACTTTTATGTCACTATTATCTTGTATTACTAC
TGCCCCTTCACCTTTCCAGAGGAGCTTTGCTGGTCCTTTCCAAAGTGGATTTCTGCTGTCCCTGTAATAA
ACCCGAAAATTTTGAATTTTTGTAATTTGTTTTTGTAATTCTTTAGTTTGTATGTCTGTTGCTATTATGT
CTACTATTCTTTCCCCTGCACTGTACCCCCCAATCCCCCCTTTTCTTTTAAAATTGTGGATGAATACTGC
CATTTGTACTGCTGTCTTAAGATGTTCAGCCTGATCTCTTACCTGTCCTATAATTTTCTTTAATTCTTTA
TTCATAGATTCTACTACTCCTTGACTTTGGGGATTGTAGGGAATTTCCAGGTCTGAAGATCCTGCTGCTT
GCTGTGCTTTTTTCTTACTTTTGTTTTGCTCTTCCTCTATCTTGTCTAAAGCTTCCTTGGTGTCTTTTAT
CTCTATCCTTTGATGCACACAATAGAGGGTTGCTACTGTATTATATAATGATCTAAGTTCTTCTGATCCT
GTCTGAAGGGATGGTTGTAGCTGTCCCAGTATTTGTCTACAGCCTTCTGATGTTTCTAACAGGCCAGTAT
TAACTGCGAATCGTTCTAGCTCCCTGCTTGCCCATACTATATGTTTTAATTTATATTTTTTCTTTCCCCC
TGGCCTTAACCGAATTTTTTCCCATCGCGATCTAATTCTCCCCCGCTTAATACTGACGCTCTCGCACCCA
TCTCTCTCCTTCTAGCCTCCGCTAGTCAAAATTTTTGGCGTACTCACCAGTCGCCGCCCCTCGCCTCTTG
CCGTGCGCGCTTCAGCAAGCCGAGTCCTGCGTCGAGAGAGCTCCTCTGGTTTCCCTTTCGCTTTCAAGTC
CCTGTTCGGGCGCCACTGCTAGAGATTTTCCACACTGACTAAAAGGGTCTGAGGGATCTCTAGTTACCAG
AGTCACACAACAGACGGGCACACACTACTTGAAGCACTCAAGGCAAGCTTTATTGAGGCTTAAGCAGTGG
GTTCCCTAGTTAGCCAGAGAGCTCCCAGGCTCAGATCTGGTCTAACCAGAGAGACCCAGTACAGGCAAAA
AGCAGCTGCTTATATGCAGGATCTGAGGGCTCGCCACTCCCCAGTCCCGCCCAGGCCACGCCTCCCATGG
TAATAGCGATGACTAATACGTAGATGTACTGCCAAGTAGGAAAGTCCCATAAGGTCATGTACTGGGCATA
ATGCCAGGCGGGCCATTTACCGTCATTGACGTCAATAGGGGGCGTACTTGGCATATGATACACTTGATGT
ACTGCCAAGTGGGCAGTTTACCGTAAATACTCCACCCATTGACGTCAATGGAAAGTCCCTATTGGCGTTA
CTATGGGAACATACGTCATTATTGACGTCAATGGGCGGGGGTCGTTGGGCGGTCAGCCAGGCGGGCCATT
TACCGTAAGTTATGTAACGCGGAACTCCATATATGGGCTATGAACTAATGACCCCGTAATTGATTACTAT
TAATAACTAGTCAATAATCAATGTCGACCCAGGTGGCACTTTTCGGGGAAATGTGCGCGGAACCCCTATT
TGTTTATTTTTCTAAATACATTCAAATATGTATCCGCTCATGAGACAATAACCCTGATAAATGCTTCAAT
AATATTGAAAAAGGAAGAGTATGAGTATTCAACATTTCCGTGTCGCCCTTATTCCCTTTTTTGCGGCATT
TTGCCTTCCTGTTTTTGCTCACCCAGAAACGCTGGTGAAAGTAAAAGATGCTGAAGATCAGTTGGGTGCA
CGAGTGGGTTACATCGAACTGGATCTCAACAGCGGTAAGATCCTTGAGAGTTTTCGCCCCGAAGAACGTT
TTCCAATGATGAGCACTTTTAAAGTTCTGCTATGTGGCGCGGTATTATCCCGTATTGACGCCGGGCAAGA
GCAACTCGGTCGCCGCATACACTATTCTCAGAATGACTTGGTTGAGTACTCACCAGTCACAGAAAAGCAT
CTTACGGATGGCATGACAGTAAGAGAATTATGCAGTGCTGCCATAACCATGAGTGATAACACTGCGGCCA
ACTTACTTCTGACAACGATCGGAGGACCGAAGGAGCTAACCGCTTTTTTGCACAACATGGGGGATCATGT
AACTCGCCTTGATCGTTGGGAACCGGAGCTGAATGAAGCCATACCAAACGACGAGCGTGACACCACGATG
CCTGTAGCAATGGCAACAACGTTGCGCAAACTATTAACTGGCGAACTACTTACTCTAGCTTCCCGGCAAC
AATTAATAGACTGGATGGAGGCGGATAAAGTTGCAGGACCACTTCTGCGCTCGGCCCTTCCGGCTGGCTG
GTTTATTGCTGATAAATCTGGAGCCGGTGAGCGTGGGTCTCGCGGTATCATTGCAGCACTGGGGCCAGAT
GGTAAGCCCTCCCGTATCGTAGTTATCTACACGACGGGGAGTCAGGCAACTATGGATGAACGAAATAGAC
AGATCGCTGAGATAGGTGCCTCACTGATTAAGCATTGGTAACTGTCAGACCAAGTTTACTCATATATACT
TTAGATTGATTTAAAACTTCATTTTTAATTTAAAAGGATCTAGGTGAAGATCCTTTTTGATAATCTCATG
ACCAAAATCCCTTAACGTGAGTTTTCGTTCCACTGAGCGTCAGACCCCGTAGAAAAGATCAAAGGATCTT
CTTGAGATCCTTTTTTTCTGCGCGTAATCTGCTGCTTGCAAACAAAAAAACCACCGCTACCAGCGGTGGT
TTGTTTGCCGGATCAAGAGCTACCAACTCTTTTTCCGAAGGTAACTGGCTTCAGCAGAGCGCAGATACCA
AATACTGTTCTTCTAGTGTAGCCGTAGTTAGGCCACCACTTCAAGAACTCTGTAGCACCGCCTACATACC
TCGCTCTGCTAATCCTGTTACCAGTGGCTGCTGCCAGTGGCGATAAGTCGTGTCTTACCGGGTTGGACTC
AAGACGATAGTTACCGGATAAGGCGCAGCGGTCGGGCTGAACGGGGGGTTCGTGCACACAGCCCAGCTTG
GAGCGAACGACCTACACCGAACTGAGATACCTACAGCGTGAGCTATGAGAAAGCGCCACGCTTCCCGAAG
GGAGAAAGGCGGACAGGTATCCGGTAAGCGGCAGGGTCGGAACAGGAGAGCGCACGAGGGAGCTTCCAGG
GGGAAACGCCTGGTATCTTTATAGTCCTGTCGGGTTTCGCCACCTCTGACTTGAGCGTCGATTTTTGTGA
TGCTCGTCAGGGGGGCGGAGCCTATGGAAAAACGCCAGCAACGCGGCCTTTTTACGGTTCCTGGCCTTTT
GCTGGCCTTTTGCTCACATGTTCTTTCCTGCGTTATCCCCTGCTTCTGTGGATAACCGTATTACCGCCTT
TGAGTGAGCTGATACCGCTCGCCGCAGCCGAACGACCGAGCGCAGCGAGTCAGTGAGCGAGGAAGCGGAA
GAGCGCCCAATACGCAAACCGCCTCTCCCCGCGCGTTGGCCGATTCATTAATGCAGCGGATCCAGACATG
ATAAGATACATTGATGAGTTTGGACAAACCACAACTAGAATGCAGTGAAAAAAATGCTTTATTTGTGAAA
TTTGTGATGCTATTGCTTTATTTGTAACCATTATAAGCTGCAATAAACAAGTTAGCTTTTTGCAAAAGCC
TAGGCCTCCAAAAAAGCCTCCTCACTACTTCTGGAATAGCTCAGAGGCCGAGGCGGCCTCGGCCTCTGCA
TAAATAAAAAAAATTAGTCAGCCATGGGGCGGAGAATGGGCGGAACTGGGCGGAGTTAGGGGCGGGATGG
GCGGAGTTAGGGGCGGGACTATGGTTGCTGACTAATTGAGATGCGGATCCGCTGGCACGACAGGTTTCCC
GACTGGAAAGCGGGCAGTGAGCGCAACGCAATTAATGTGAGTTAGCTCACTCATTAGGCACCCCAGGCTT
TACACTTTATGCTTCCGGCTCGTATGTTGTGTGGAATTGTGAGCGGATAACAATTTCACACAGGAAACAG
CTATGACCATGATTACGCCAAGCTTGGGCTGCAGGTCGAGGGATCTCCATAAGAGAAGAGGGACAGCTAT
GACTGGGAGTAGTCAGGAGAGGAGGAAAAATCTGGCTAGTAAAACATGTAAGGAAAATTTTAGGGATGTT
AAAGAAAAAAATAACACAAAACAAAATAT
Features (pLannotate 1.2.2; 29 found; start..end, strand, type, name):
    199..254     -  polyA_signal   β-globin poly(A) signal: rabbit β-globin polyadenylation signal (Gil and Proudfoot, 1987)
    340..475     -  LTR            3' LTR (ΔU3) (fragment): self-inactivating 3' long terminal repeat (LTR) from HIV-1
    477..545     -  CDS            nef (fragment): NEF_HV1Z2 - Experimental evidence at protein level: Swiss-Prot protein existence level 1. Extracellular Nef protein targets CD4(+) T-lymphocytes for apoptosis by interacting with CXCR4 surface receptors. From Human immunodeficiency virus type 1 group M subtype D (isolate Z2/CDC-Z34) (HIV-1).
    649..1569    -  CDS            ARID1B (fragment): ARI1B_HUMAN - Also known as BAF250B, DAN15, KIAA1235, OSA2. Experimental evidence at protein level: Swiss-Prot protein existence level 1. Involved in transcriptional activation and repression of select genes by chromatin remodeling (alteration of DNA-nucleosome topology). Component of SWI/SNF chromatin remodeling complexes that carry out key enzymatic activities, changing chromatin structure by altering DNA-histone contacts within a nucleosome in an ATP-dependent manner. Belongs to the neural progenitors-specific chromatin remodeling complex (npBAF complex) and the neuron-specific chromatin re
   1612..2328    -  CDS            mEGFP: mEGFP is a basic (constitutively fluorescent) green fluorescent protein published in 2002, derived from Aequorea victoria. It has moderate acid sensitivity.
   2342..2379    -  misc_feature   MCS (fragment): multiple cloning site
   2378..2394    -  promoter       tight TRE promoter (fragment): Tet-responsive promoter PTight, consisting of seven tet operator sequences followed by the minimal CMV promoter
   2410..2613    -  promoter       CMV promoter: human cytomegalovirus (CMV) immediate early promoter
   2614..2917    -  enhancer       CMV enhancer: human cytomegalovirus immediate early enhancer
   2985..3001    -  misc_feature   MCS (fragment): multiple cloning site
   3001..3026    -  CDS            Rev (fragment): human immunodeficiency virus 1 (HIV-1) Rev protein; rev; enhances nuclear export of unspliced and incompletely spliced viral mRNAs
   3403..3636    -  misc_feature   RRE: The Rev response element (RRE) of HIV-1 allows for Rev-dependent mRNA export from the nucleus to the cytoplasm.
   3770..3853    -  CDS            vif (fragment): VIF_HV1BR - Experimental evidence at protein level: Swiss-Prot protein existence level 1. Counteracts the innate antiviral activity of host APOBEC3F and APOBEC3G. Forms a complex with host APOBEC3F and APOBEC3G thus preventing the entry of these lethally hypermutating enzymes into progeny virions. Recruits an active E3 ubiquitin ligase complex composed of elongin BC, CUL5, and RBX2 to induce polyubiquitination of APOBEC3G and APOBEC3F. In turn, they are directed to the 26S proteasome for degradation. Vif interaction with APOBEC3G also blocks its cytidine deaminase activity in a proteasome-inde
   3996..4113    -  misc_feature   cPPT/CTS: central polypurine tract and central termination sequence of HIV-1
   4262..4621    -  CDS            HIV-1 gag (fragment): gag protein from human immunodeficiency virus 1; gag
   4605..4730    -  misc_feature   HIV-1 Ψ: packaging signal of human immunodeficiency virus type 1
   4777..5034    -  LTR            5' LTR (truncated): truncated 5' long terminal repeat (LTR) from HIV-1
   5036..5415    -  enhancer       CMV enhancer: human cytomegalovirus immediate early enhancer
   5446..5550    +  promoter       AmpR promoter: bla
   5551..6411    +  CDS            AmpR: β-lactamase; bla; confers resistance to ampicillin, carbenicillin, and related antibiotics
   6582..7170    +  rep_origin     ori: high-copy-number ColE1/pMB1/pBR322/pUC origin of replication
   7353..7407    +  CDS            lacI (fragment): lac repressor; lacI; The lac repressor binds to the lac operator to inhibit transcription in E. coli. This inhibition can be relieved by adding lactose or isopropyl-β-D-thiogalactopyranoside (IPTG).
   7409..7543    -  polyA_signal   SV40 poly(A) signal: SV40 polyadenylation signal
   7563..7698    -  rep_origin     SV40 ori: SV40 origin of replication
   7722..7744    -  promoter       SV40 promoter (fragment): SV40 enhancer and early promoter
   7751..7790    +  CDS            lacI (fragment): lac repressor; lacI; The lac repressor binds to the lac operator to inhibit transcription in E. coli. This inhibition can be relieved by adding lactose or isopropyl-β-D-thiogalactopyranoside (IPTG).
   7803..7824    +  protein_bind   CAP binding site: CAP binding activates transcription in the presence of cAMP. E. coli catabolite activator protein
   7839..7869    +  promoter       lac promoter: promoter for the E. coli lac operon
   7877..7893    +  protein_bind   lac operator: The lac repressor binds to the lac operator to inhibit transcription in E. coli. This inhibition can be relieved by adding lactose or isopropyl-β-D-thiogalactopyranoside (IPTG). lac repressor encoded by lacI
