[The description below was written by a language model from this plasmid's Addgene catalogue record and pLannotate feature annotations shown in this document.]
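Description:
CL20_mEGFP_FOidr_008 is a mammalian expression plasmid built on the CL20 backbone. The catalogue lists it only as a mammalian expression vector, but the feature table shows the architecture of a self-inactivating HIV-1-derived lentiviral transfer vector. It is maintained in E. coli through a high-copy ColE1/pUC-type origin and selected with ampicillin via the β-lactamase gene. The lentiviral portion comprises a CMV enhancer placed upstream of a truncated 5' LTR, which would drive genomic RNA transcription independently of Tat. This is followed by the Ψ packaging signal with an adjoining gag fragment, the cPPT/CTS element, the Rev response element for Rev-dependent nuclear export, and a ΔU3 3' LTR followed by a rabbit β-globin polyadenylation signal. Short vif, rev and nef matches are residual viral sequence rather than functional genes. An SV40 origin, an SV40 poly(A) signal and lac promoter/operator remnants lie in the plasmid backbone.

The payload is an internal cassette in which the CMV immediate-early enhancer and promoter drive monomeric EGFP fused to the N terminus of FOidr_008. This insert is an unmutated intrinsically disordered region taken from the human oncogenic-type fusion protein ARID1B_QKI; the depositor's comment indicates residues 1 to 333. The annotation detects only an ARID1B-matching coding fragment in this position, so the segment appears to derive largely or wholly from the ARID1B part of the fusion. No WPRE or mammalian selection marker is annotated, so expressing cells would be identified by green fluorescence. The construct is intended for expressing the fluorescently tagged IDR in mammalian cells, and it was deposited with a study of protein condensate formation and its links to RNA biology.
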