Addgene plasmid #244560: CL20_mEGFP_FOidr_008
Purpose: Express mEGFP-tagged intrinsically disordered protein (IDR), FOidr_008, derived from human fusion protein ARID1B_QKI
Depositing lab: Richard Kriwacki. Depositing organization: St. Jude Children's Research Hospital. Publication: Proteome-wide computational analyses reveal links between protein condensate formation and RNA biology. Maiti S, Tripathi S, Baggett DW, Phillips AH, Park CG, Wang J, Wahiduzzaman, Freyaldenhoven WT, Kinger S, Pioso BJ, Bollinger JC, Somjee R, Lang B, Babu MM, Kriwacki RW. Sci Adv. 2025 Dec 5;11(49):eady1420. doi: 10.1126/sciadv.ady1420. Epub 2025 Dec 3. PubMed 41337585.
Backbone
  Vector backbone: CL20
  Vector type: Mammalian Expression
Growth in bacteria
  Bacterial resistance: Ampicillin, 100 μg/mL
  Growth temperature: 37°C
  Growth strain: NEB Stable
  Copy number: High Copy
Gene/Insert
  Gene/Insert name: FOidr_008
  Species: H. sapiens (human)
  Mutation: Unmutated
  Tag / fusion protein: monomeric EGFP (N terminal on insert)
  Cloning method: Restriction Enzyme; 5′ cloning site Unknown (unknown if destroyed)
Terms and licenses: Academic/Nonprofit Terms; Industry Terms: Not Available to Industry
Depositor comments: ARID1B_QKI_1_333
How to cite: CL20_mEGFP_FOidr_008 was a gift from Richard Kriwacki (Addgene plasmid # 244560 ; http://n2t.net/addgene:244560 ; RRID:Addgene_244560)
